>Addgene plasmid #48581 | pFUSB4_TCCC | depositor full sequence | sequence record 70281 | Full Sequence
ATGTTTTCCCAGTCACGACGTTGTAAAACGACGGCCAGTCTTAAGCGTCTCATGGCCTGACCCCGGACCA
AGTGGTGGCCTATCGCCAGCAACGGTGGCGGCAAGCAAGCGCTCGAAACGGTGCAGCGGCTGTTGCCGGT
GCTGTGCCAGGACCATGGCCTGACTCCGGACCAAGTGGTGGCTATCGCCAGCCACGATGGCGGCAAGCAA
GCGCTCGAAACGGTGCAGCGGCTGTTGCCGGTGCTGTGCCAGGACCATGGCCTGACTCCGGACCAAGTGG
TGGCTATCGCCAGCCACGATGGCGGCAAGCAAGCGCTCGAAACGGTGCAGCGGCTGTTGCCGGTGCTGTG
CCAGGACCATGGCCTGACTCCGGACCAAGTGGTGGCTATCGCCAGCCACGATGGCGGCAAGCAAGCGCTC
GAAACGGTGCAGCGGCTGTTGCCGGTGCTGTGCCAGGACCATGGCCTGACCCCGGACCAAGTGGTGGCTA
TCGAGACGTCTAGACCAGCCAGGACAGAAATGCCTCGACTTCGCTGCTACCCAAGGTTGCCGGGTGACGC
ACACCGTGGAAACGGATGAAGGCACGAACCCAGTGGACATAAGCCTGTTCGGTTCGTAAGCTGTAATGCA
AGTAGCGTATGCGCTCACGCAACTGGTCCAGAACCTTGACCGAACGCAGCGGTGGTAACGGCGCAGTGGC
GGTTTTCATGGCTTGTTATGACTGTTTTTTTGGGGTACAGTCTATGCCTCGGGCATCCAAGCAGCAAGCG
CGTTACGCCGTGGGTCGATGTTTGATGTTATGGAGCAGCAACGATGTTACGCAGCAGGGCAGTCGCCCTA
AAACAAAGTTAAACATTATGAGGGAAGCGGTGATCGCCGAAGTATCGACTCAACTATCAGAGGTAGTTGG
CGTCATCGAGCGCCATCTCGAACCGACGTTGCTGGCCGTACATTTGTACGGCTCCGCAGTGGATGGCGGC
CTGAAGCCACACAGTGATATTGATTTGCTGGTTACGGTGACCGTAAGGCTTGATGAAACAACGCGGCGAG
CTTTGATCAACGACCTTTTGGAAACTTCGGCTTCCCCTGGAGAGAGCGAGATTCTCCGCGCTGTAGAAGT
CACCATTGTTGTGCACGACGACATCATTCCGTGGCGTTATCCAGCTAAGCGCGAACTGCAATTTGGAGAA
TGGCAGCGCAATGACATTCTTGCAGGTATCTTCGAGCCAGCCACGATCGACATTGATCTGGCTATCTTGC
TGACAAAAGCAAGAGAACATAGCGTTGCCTTGGTAGGTCCAGCGGCGGAGGAACTCTTTGATCCGGTTCC
TGAACAGGATCTATTTGAGGCGCTAAATGAAACCTTAACGCTATGGAACTCGCCGCCCGACTGGGCTGGC
GATGAGCGAAATGTAGTGCTTACGTTGTCCCGCATTTGGTACAGCGCAGTAACCGGCAAAATCGCGCCGA
AGGATGTCGCTGCCGACTGGGCAATGGAGCGCCTGCCGGCCCAGTATCAGCCCGTCATACTTGAAGCTAG
ACAGGCTTATCTTGGACAAGAAGAAGATCGCTTGGCCTCGCGCGCAGATCAGTTGGAAGAATTTGTCCAC
TACGTGAAAGGCGAGATCACCAAGGTAGTCGGCAAATAACCCTCGAGCCACCCATGACCAAAATCCCTTA
ACGTGAGTTACGCGTCGTTCCACTGAGCGTCAGACCCCGTAGAAAAGATCAAAGGATCTTCTTGAGATCC
TTTTTTTCTGCGCGTAATCTGCTGCTTGCAAACAAAAAAACCACCGCTACCAGCGGTGGTTTGTTTGCCG
GATCAAGAGCTACCAACTCTTTTTCCGAAGGTAACTGGCTTCAGCAGAGCGCAGATACCAAATACTGTCC
TTCTAGTGTAGCCGTAGTTAGGCCACCACTTCAAGAACTCTGTAGCACCGCCTACATACCTCGCTCTGCT
AATCCTGTTACCAGTGGCTGCTGCCAGTGGCGATAAGTCGTGTCTTACCGGGTTGGACTCAAGACGATAG
TTACCGGATAAGGCGCAGCGGTCGGGCTGAACGGGGGGTTCGTGCACACAGCCCAGCTTGGAGCGAACGA
CCTACACCGAACTGAGATACCTACAGCGTGAGCATTGAGAAAGCGCCACGCTTCCCGAAGGGAGAAAGGC
GGACAGGTATCCGGTAAGCGGCAGGGTCGGAACAGGAGAGCGCACGAGGGAGCTTCCAGGGGGAAACGCC
TGGTATCTTTATAGTCCTGTCGGGTTTCGCCACCTCTGACTTGAGCGTCGATTTTTGTGATGCTCGTCAG
GGGGGCGGAGCCTATGGAAAAACGCCAGCAACGCGGCCTTTTTACGGTTCCTGGCCTTTTGCTGGCCTTT
TGCTCACATGTTCTTTCCTGCGTTATCCCCTGATTCTGTGGATAACCGTATTACCGCCTTTGAGTGAGCT
GATACCGCTCGCCGCAGCCGAACGACCGAGCGCAGCGAGTCAGTGAGCGAGGAAGCGGAAGAGCGCCCAA
TACGCAAACCGCCTCTCCCCGCGCGTTGGCCGATTCATTAATGCAGCTGGCACGACAGGTTTCCCGACTG
GAAAGCGGGCAGTGAGCGCAACGCAATTAATACGCGTACCGCTAGCCAGGAAGAGTTTGTAGAAACGCAA
AAAGGCCATCCGTCAGGATGGCCTTCTGCTTAGTTTGATGCCTGGCAGTTTATGGCGGGCGTCCTGCCCG
CCACCCTCCGGGCCGTTGCTTCACAACGTTCAAATCCGCTCCCGGCGGATTTGTCCTACTCAGGAGAGCG
TTCACCGACAAACAACAGATAAAACGAAAGGCCCAGTCTTCCGACTGAGCCTTTCGTTTTATTTGATGCC
TGGCAGTTCCCTACTCTCGCGTTAACGCTAGCATGG
Features (pLannotate 1.2.2; 8 found; start..end, strand, type, name):
      3..39      -  CDS            lacZα (fragment): LacZα fragment of β-galactosidase; lacZ fragment
    596..619     +  promoter       Pc promoter (fragment): intI1 (promoter lies within the coding sequence); class 1 integron promoter
    795..851     +  CDS            GmR (fragment): gentamycin acetyltransferase; aacC1; confers resistance to gentamycin
    858..1649    +  CDS            SmR: aminoglycoside adenylyltransferase (Murphy, 1985); aadA; confers resistance to spectinomycin and streptomycin
   1742..2330    +  rep_origin     ori: high-copy-number ColE1/pMB1/pBR322/pUC origin of replication
   2513..2605    +  CDS            lacI (fragment): lac repressor; lacI; The lac repressor binds to the lac operator to inhibit transcription in E. coli. This inhibition can be relieved by adding lactose or isopropyl-β-D-thiogalactopyranoside (IPTG).
   2660..2687    -  terminator     rrnB T2 terminator: transcription terminator T2 from the E. coli rrnB gene
   2819..2862    +  terminator     rrnB T1 terminator: Escherichia coli rrnB; transcription terminator T1 from the E. coli rrnB gene
