[The description below was written by a language model from this plasmid's Addgene catalogue record and pLannotate feature annotations shown in this document.]
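Description:
pFUSB4_TCCC is a small (about 2.9 kb) intermediate array plasmid for Golden Gate assembly of TAL effector nucleases, built on the pFUS_B4 backbone. It carries a pre-assembled synthetic block of four TALE repeat modules with the repeat-variable diresidues NG HD HD HD. Under the standard TALE code these correspond to the DNA bases T, C, C and C, as reflected in the plasmid name. The depositor notes that the insert was made by Golden Gate cloning. The repository lists the vector type as mammalian expression/TALEN. However, the annotated features show no eukaryotic promoter, polyadenylation signal or nuclease domain. The plasmid is therefore best understood as a bacterial cloning intermediate that supplies a repeat array to a final TALEN expression backbone, not as an expression construct in its own right.

Propagation in E. coli relies on a high-copy ColE1/pUC-type origin, with selection through the aadA aminoglycoside adenylyltransferase gene (SmR), which confers spectinomycin and streptomycin resistance. A fragment of the class 1 integron Pc promoter and a short gentamicin acetyltransferase remnant lie upstream of this gene. Other annotations are residual backbone elements: short lacZα and lacI fragments, the former consistent with a blue/white screening cassette displaced on array insertion, and the rrnB T1 and T2 terminators, which typically insulate a cloning site from read-through transcription. The automated annotation does not label the TALE repeats, which presumably lie in the unannotated region. The associated publication describes a simplified 15-RVD GoldyTALEN design for in vivo genome engineering. This suggests the plasmid is one member of a library of ready-made four-RVD modules intended to speed up TALEN construction.
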