Addgene plasmid #48581: pFUSB4_TCCC
Depositing lab: Stephen Ekker. Depositing organization: Mayo Foundation for Medical Education and Research. Publication: High Efficiency In Vivo Genome Engineering with a Simplified 15-RVD GoldyTALEN Design. Ma AC, Lee HB, Clark KJ, Ekker SC. PLoS One. 2013 May 29;8(5):e65259. doi: 10.1371/journal.pone.0065259. Print 2013. PubMed 23734242.
Backbone
  Vector backbone: pFUS_B4
  Vector type: Mammalian Expression, TALEN
Growth in bacteria
  Bacterial resistance: Spectinomycin, 50 μg/mL
  Growth temperature: 37°C
  Growth strain: Top10
  Copy number: Unknown
Gene/Insert
  Gene/Insert name: RVD sequence: NG HD HD HD
  Species: Synthetic
  Cloning method: Unknown
  Sequencing primers: 5′ ttgatgcctggcagttccct; 3′ cgaaccgaacaggcttatgt
Terms and licenses: Academic/Nonprofit Terms; Industry Terms: Not Available to Industry
Depositor comments: Plasmid was created using Golden Gate cloning.
How to cite: pFUSB4_TCCC was a gift from Stephen Ekker (Addgene plasmid # 48581 ; http://n2t.net/addgene:48581 ; RRID:Addgene_48581)
