>Addgene plasmid #48581 | pFUSB4_TCCC | addgene partial sequence | sequence record 71387 | pCR8_F1 5'-ttgatgcctggcagttccct-3'
TCACGACGTTGTAAAACGACGGCCAGTCTTAAGCGTCTCATGGCCTGACCCCGGACCAAGTGGTGGCTAT
CGCCAGCAACGGTGGCGGCAAGCAAGCGCTCGAAACGGTGCAGCGGCTGTTGCCGGTGCTGTGCCAGGAC
CATGGCCTGACTCCGGACCAAGTGGTGGCTATCGCCAGCCACGATGGCGGCAAGCAAGCGCTCGAAACGG
TGCAGCGGCTGTTGCCGGTGCTGTGCCAGGACCATGGCCTGACTCCGGACCAAGTGGTGGCTATCGCCAG
CCACGATGGCGGCAAGCAAGCGCTCGAAACGGTGCAGCGGCTGTTGCCGGTGCTGTGCCAGGACCATGGC
CTGACTCCGGACCAAGTGGTGGCTATCGCCAGCCACGATGGCGGCAAGCAAGCGCTCGAAACGGTGCAGC
GGCTGTTGCCGGTGCTGTGCCAGGACCATGGCCTGACCCCGGACCAAGTGGTGGCTATCGAGACGTCTAG
ACCAGCCAGGACAGAAATGCCTCGACTTCGCTGCTACCCAAGGTTGCCGGGTGACGCACACCGTGGAAAC
GGATGAAGGCACGAACCCAGTGGACATAAGCCTGTTCGGTTCGTAAGCTGTAATGCAAGTAGCGTATGCG
CTCACGCAACTGGTCCAGAACCTTGACCGAACGCAGCGGTGGTAACGGCGCAGTGGCGGTTTTCATGGCT
TGTTATGACTGTTTTTTTGGGGTACAGTCTATGCCTCGGGCATCCAAGCAGCAAGCGCGTTACGCCGTGG
GTCGATGTTTGATGTTATGGAGCAGCAACGATGTTACGCAGCAGGGCAGTCGCCCTAAAACAAAGTTAAA
CATTATGA
